Addgene plasmid #105630: pT5T_Rev7_1-211_SA112_KVK_YAK
Purpose: Expresses mouse monomeric Rev7 protein with mutations abolishing binding to Champ1 and Rev3
Depositing lab: Thanos Halazonetis. Depositing organization: University of Geneva.
Backbone
  Vector backbone: pT5T
  Vector type: Bacterial Expression
Growth in bacteria
  Bacterial resistance: Ampicillin, 100 μg/mL
  Growth temperature: 30°C
  Growth strain: DH5alpha
  Copy number: Low Copy
Gene/Insert
  Gene/Insert name: Rev7 (alt name: Mad2B, Mad2l2)
  Species: M. musculus (mouse)
  Insert size (bp): 633
  Mutation: Mutations: F11S, G12A, I41Y, V132K, C133V, A135K, M160A, I163K
  Entrez Gene: Mad2l2 (a.k.a. 2310033C13Rik, G1-453-4, MAD2B, REV7, repro22)
  Promoter: T7
  Cloning method: Restriction Enzyme; 5′ cloning site BamHI (unknown if destroyed); 3′ cloning site NotI (unknown if destroyed)
  Sequencing primers: 5′ TAATACGACTCACTATAG; 3′ CAA GAC CCG TTT AGA GGC
Terms and licenses: Academic/Nonprofit Terms; Industry Terms: Not Available to Industry
How to cite: pT5T_Rev7_1-211_SA112_KVK_YAK was a gift from Thanos Halazonetis (Addgene plasmid # 105630 ; http://n2t.net/addgene:105630 ; RRID:Addgene_105630)
