[The description below was written by a language model from this plasmid's Addgene catalogue record and pLannotate feature annotations shown in this document.]
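Description:
pT5T_Rev7_1-211_SA112_KVK_YAK is a bacterial expression plasmid built on the pT5T backbone, a pBR322-derived T7 expression vector of about 5.4 kb. It replicates in E. coli from a ColE1/pMB1-type origin accompanied by the bom mobility region and the rop gene, which holds the plasmid at low copy number, consistent with the catalogue entry. Selection is with ampicillin through the bla β-lactamase gene. The feature table also finds an apparently complete tetracycline efflux gene with its tet promoter, although only ampicillin is listed as the resistance marker.

The payload is a 633 bp coding sequence for full-length mouse Rev7 (residues 1-211; also called Mad2l2 or Mad2B), cloned between BamHI and NotI sites. Transcription is driven by a T7 promoter, so expression requires a host supplying T7 RNA polymerase. Translation uses the phage T7 gene 10 ribosome binding site and begins with the short gene 10 leader (T7 tag) annotated upstream of the insert. The record does not confirm whether this leader is fused in frame. A fragment matching T7 gene 10B sequence lies just downstream, followed by the T7 terminator.

Rev7 is an adapter protein that links the catalytic subunit of DNA polymerase zeta, Rev3, to Rev1 in translesion synthesis and is also a shieldin component. This version carries eight substitutions (F11S, G12A, I41Y, V132K, C133V, A135K, M160A, I163K). According to the stated purpose, they yield a monomeric protein that no longer binds Champ1 or Rev3, but the record does not say which substitutions produce which effect. The plasmid produces recombinant protein in bacteria, plausibly as a binding-deficient control in interaction or structural studies.
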