Features (pLannotate 1.2.2; 15 found; start..end, strand, type, name):
     45..63      +  promoter       T7 promoter: promoter for bacteriophage T7 RNA polymerase
     95..117     +  RBS            RBS: efficient ribosome binding site from bacteriophage T7 gene 10 (Olins and Rangwala, 1989)
    125..157     +  CDS            T7 tag (gene 10 leader): leader peptide from bacteriophage T7 gene 10 promotes efficient translation in E. coli
    182..814     +  CDS            Mad2l2: MD2L2_MOUSE - Also known as Mad2b, Rev7. Experimental evidence at protein level: Swiss-Prot protein existence level 1. Adapter protein able to interact with different proteins and involved in different biological processes. Mediates the interaction between the error-prone DNA polymerase zeta catalytic subunit REV3L and the inserter polymerase REV1, thereby mediating the second polymerase switching in translesion DNA synthesis. Translesion DNA synthesis releases the replication blockade of replicative polymerases, stalled in presence of DNA lesions. Component of the shieldin complex, which play
    852..901     +  CDS            SET1 (fragment): solubility-enhancement tag derived from T7 phage gene 10B
    909..956     +  terminator     T7 terminator: transcription terminator for bacteriophage T7 RNA polymerase
   1087..1191    +  promoter       AmpR promoter: bla
   1192..2052    +  CDS            AmpR: β-lactamase; bla; confers resistance to ampicillin, carbenicillin, and related antibiotics
   2223..2810    +  rep_origin     ori: high-copy-number ColE1/pMB1/pBR322/pUC origin of replication
   2996..3135    -  misc_feature   bom: basis of mobility region from pBR322
   3237..3428    -  CDS            rop: Rop protein, which maintains plasmids at low copy number; rop
   3445..3825    +  CDS            YPB1_ECOLX: Protein predicted: Swiss-Prot protein existence level 4. From Escherichia coli.
   4067..5257    -  CDS            TcR: tetracycline efflux protein; tet; confers resistance to tetracycline
   5305..5333    -  promoter       tet promoter: E. coli promoter for tetracycline efflux protein gene
   5358..25      +  terminator     bacterial terminator (fragment) (across the origin): putative bacterial transcription terminator
>Addgene plasmid #105630 | pT5T_Rev7_1-211_SA112_KVK_YAK | addgene full sequence | sequence record 203820 | Addgene NGS Result
TAGCGAAAGCTAAGGATTTTTTTTAGATCTCGATCCCGCGAAATTAATACGACTCACTATAGGGAGACCA
CAACGGTTTCCCTCTAGAAATAATTTTGTTTAACTTTAAGAAGGAGATATACATATGGCTAGCATGACTG
GTGGACAGCAAATGGGTCGGGATCCATTGGAGGATGATTAAATGACCACCCTCACGCGCCAAGACCTCAA
CTCTGCCCAAGTGGTGGCTGACGTGCTCTCCGAGTTCCTGGAGGTGGCCGTGCACCTGATTCTCTATGTG
CGCGAGGTCTACCCGGTGGGCTACTTCCAGAAGCGCAAGAAGTACAACGTGCCGGTTCAGATGTCCTGTC
ACCCGGAGCTGAACCAGTACATCCAGGACACACTCCACTGCGTCAAACCTCTCCTGGAGAAGAACGATGT
GGAGAAGGTGGTGGTGGTGATTTTGGATAAGGAACACCGCCCAGTGGAGAAGTTTGTCTTTGAGATCACT
CAGCCTCCCTTGCTGTCCATCAATTCAGACTCCCTCCTGTCTCATGTGGAGCAGCTGCTTCGAGCCTTCA
TCCTTAAGATTAGTAAGGTTGATAAGGTCCTGGATCACAACCCTCCAGGCTGCACATTTACAGTCCTCGT
GCACACAAGAGAAGCTGCTACTCGAAACGCGGAGAAGAAGCAGGTCATCAAGGACTTCCCGTGGATTCTG
GCAGATGAACAGGATGTCCACATGCACGACCCCCGCTTGATACCCCTAAAAACCATGACGTCGGACATTT
TAAAGATGCAGCTCTACGTTGAAGAGCGAGCGCATAAGAACAGCTAAGCGGCCGCAGCTTGGTACCGACT
AGTAAGATCCGGCTGCTAACAAAGCCCGAAAGGAAGCTGAGTTGGCTGCTGCCACCGCTGAGCAATAACT
AGCATAACCCCTTGGGGCCTCTAAACGGGTCTTGAGGGGTTTTTTGCTGAAAGGAGGAACTATATCCGGA
TAATTCTTGAAGACGAAAGGGCCTCGTGATACGCCTATTTTTATAGGTTAATGTCATGATAATAATGGTT
TCTTAGACGTCAGGTGGCACTTTTCGGGGAAATGTGCGCGGAACCCCTATTTGTTTATTTTTCTAAATAC
ATTCAAATATGTATCCGCTCATGAGACAATAACCCTGATAAATGCTTCAATAATATTGAAAAAGGAAGAG
TATGAGTATTCAACATTTCCGTGTCGCCCTTATTCCCTTTTTTGCGGCATTTTGCCTTCCTGTTTTTGCT
CACCCAGAAACGCTGGTGAAAGTAAAAGATGCTGAAGATCAGTTGGGTGCACGAGTGGGTTACATCGAAC
TGGATCTCAACAGCGGTAAGATCCTTGAGAGTTTTCGCCCCGAAGAACGTTTTCCAATGATGAGCACTTT
TAAAGTTCTGCTATGTGGCGCGGTATTATCCCGTRTTGACGCCGGGCAAGAGCAACTCGGTCGCCGCATA
CACTATTCTCAGAATGACTTGGTTGAGTACTCACCAGTCACAGAAAAGCATCTTACGGATGGCATGACAG
TAAGAGAATTATGCAGTGCTGCCATAACCATGAGTGATAACACTGCGGCCAACTTACTTCTGACAACGAT
CGGAGGACCGAAGGAGCTAACCGCTTTTTTGCACAACATGGGGGATCATGTAACTCGCCTTGATCGTTGG
GAACCGGAGCTGAATGAAGCCATACCAAACGACGAGCGTGACACCACGATGCCTGCAGCAATGGCAACAA
CGTTGCGCAAACTATTAACTGGCGAACTACTTACTCTAGCTTCCCGGCAACAATTAATAGACTGGATGGA
GGCGGATAAAGTTGCAGGACCACTTCTGCGCTCGGCCCTTCCGGCTGGCTGGTTTATTGCTGATAAATCT
GGAGCCGGTGAGCGTGGGTCTCGCGGTATCATTGCAGCACTGGGGCCAGATGGTAAGCCCTCCCGTATCG
TAGTTATCTACACGACGGGGAGTCAGGCAACTATGGATGAACGAAATAGACAGATCGCTGAGATAGGTGC
CTCACTGATTAAGCATTGGTAACTGTCAGACCAAGTTTACTCATATATACTTTAGATTGATTTAAAACTT
CATTTTTAATTTAAAAGGATCTAGGTGAAGATCCTTTTTGATAATCTCATGACCAAAATCCCTTAACGTG
AGTTTTCGTTCCACTGAGCGTCAGACCCCGTAGAAAAGATCAAAGGATCTTCTTGAGATCCTTTTTTTCT
GCGCGTAATCTGCTGCTTGCAAACAAAAAACCACCGCTACCAGCGGTGGTTTGTTTGCCGGATCAAGAGC
TACCAACTCTTTTTCCGAAGGTAACTGGCTTCAGCAGAGCGCAGATACCAAATACTGTCCTTCTAGTGTA
GCCGTAGTTAGGCCACCACTTCAAGAACTCTGTAGCACCGCCTACATACCTCGCTCTGCTAATCCTGTTA
CCAGTGGCTGCTGCCAGTGGCGATAAGTCGTGTCTTACCGGGTTGGACTCAAGACGATAGTTACCGGATA
AGGAGCAGCGGTCGGGCTGAACGGGGGGTTCGTGCACACAGCCCAGCTTGGAGCGAACGACCTACACCGA
ACTGAGATACCTACAGCGTGAGCTATGAGAAAGCGCCACGCTTCCCGAAGGGAGAAAGGCGGACAGGTAT
CCGGTAAGCGGCAGGGTCGGAACAGGAGAGCGCACGAGGGAGCTTCCAGGGGGAAACGCCTGGTATCTTT
ATAGTCCTGTCGGGTTTCGCCACCTCTGACTTGAGCGTCGATTTTTGTGATGCTCGTCAGGGGGGCGGAG
CCTATGGAAAAACGCCAGCAACGCGGCCTTTTTACGGTTCCTGGCCTTTTGCTGGCCTTTTGCTCACATG
TTCTTTCCTGCGTTATCCCCTGATTCTGTGGATAACCGTATTACCGCCTTTGAGTGAGCTGATACCGCTC
GCCGCAGCCGAACGACCGAGCGCAGCGAGTCAGTGAGCGAGGAAGCGGAAGAGCGCCTGATGCGGTATTT
TCTCCTTACGCATCTGTGCGGTATTTCACACCGCAATGGTGCACTCTCAGTACAATCTGCTCTGATGCCG
CATAGTTAAGCCAGTATACACTCCGCTATCGCTACGTGACTGGGTCATGGCTGCGCCCCGACACCCGCCA
ACACCCGCTGACGCGCCCTGACGGGCTTGTCTGCTCCCGGCATCCGCTTACAGACAAGCTGTGACCGTCT
CCGGGAGCTGCATGTGTCAGAGGTTTTCACCGTCATCACCGAAACGCGCGAGGCAGCTGCGGTAAAGCTC
ATCAGCGTGGTCGTGAAGCGATTCACAGATGTCTGCCTGTTCATCCGCGTCCAGCTCGTTGAGTTTCTCC
AGAAGCGTTAATGTCTGGCTTCTGATAAAGCGGGCCATGTTAAGGGCGGTTTTTTCCTGTTTGGTCACTG
ATGCCTCCGTGTAAGGGGGATTTCTGTTCATGGGGGTAATGATACCGATGAAACGAGAGAGGATGCTCAC
GATACGGGTTACTGATGATGAACATGCCCGGTTACTGGAACGTTGTGAGGGTAAACAACTGGCGGTATGG
ATGCGGCGGGACCAGAGAAAAATCACTCAGGGTCAATGCCAGCGCTTCGTTAATACAGATGTAGGTGTTC
CACAGGGTAGCCAGCAGCATCCTGCGATGCAGATCCGGAACATAATGGTGCAGGGCGCTGACTTCCGCGT
TTCCAGACTTTACGAAACACGGAAACCGAAGACCATTCATGTTGTTGCTCAGGTCGCAGACGTTTTGCAG
CAGCAGTCGCTTCACGTTCGCTCGCGTATCGGTGATTCATTCTGCTAACCAGTAAGGCAACCCCGCCAGC
CTAGCCGGGTCCTCAACGACAGGAGCACGATCATGCGCACCCGTGGCCAGGACCCAACGCTGCCCGAGAT
GCGCCGCGTGCGGCTGCTGGAGATGGCGGACGCGATGGATATGTTCTGCCAAGGGTTGGTTTGCGCATTC
ACAGTTCTCCGCAAGAATTGATTGGCTCCAATTCTTGGAGTGGTGAATCCGTTAGCGAGGTGCCGCCGGC
TTCCATTCAGGTCGAGGTGGCCCGGCTCCATGCACCGCGACGCAACGCGGGGAGGCAGACAAGGTATAGG
GCGGCGCCTACAATCCATGCCAACCCGTTCCATGTGCTCGCCGAGGCGGCATAAATCGCCGTGACGATCA
GCGGTCCAATGATCGAAGTTAGGCTGGTAAGAGCCGCGAGCGATCCTTGAAGCTGTCCCTGATGGTCGTC
ATCTACCTGCCTGGACAGCATGGCCTGCAACGCGGGCATCCCGATGCCGCCGGAAGCGAGAAGAATCATA
ATGGGGAAGGCCATCCAGCCTCGCGTCGCGAACGCCAGCAAGACGTAGCCCAGCGCGTCGGCAGCCATGC
CGGCGATAATGGCCTGCTTCTCGCCGAAACGTTTGGTGGCGGGACCAGTGACGAAGGCTTGAGCGAGGGC
GTGCAAGATTCCGAATACCGCAAGCGACAGGCCGATCATCGTCGCGCTCCAGCGAAAGCGGTCCTCGCCG
AAAATGACCCAGAGCGCTGCCGGCACCTGTCCTACGAGTTGCATGATAAAGAAGACAGTCATAAGTGCGG
CGACGATAGTCATGCCCCGCGCCCACCGGAAGGAGCTGACTGGGTTGAAGGCTCTCAAGGGCATCGGTCG
ACGCTCTCCCTTATGCGACTCCTGCATTAGGAAGCAGCCCAGTAGTAGGTTGAGGCCGTTGAGCACCGCC
GCCGCAAGGAATGGTGCATGCAAGGAGATGGCGCCCAACAGTCCCCCGGCCACGGGGCCTGCCACCATAC
CCACGCCGAAACAAGCGCTCATGAGCCCGAAGTGGCGAGCCCGATCTTCCCCATCGGTGATGTCGGCGAT
ATAGGCGCCAGCAACCGCACCTGTGGCGCCGGTGATGCCGGCCACGATGCGTCCGGCGTAGAGAATCCAC
AGGACGGGTGTGGTCGCCATGATCGCGTAGTCGATAGTGGCTCCAAGTAGCGAAGCGAGCAGGACTGGGC
GGCGGCCAAAGCGGTCGGACAGTGCTCCGAGAACGGGTGCGCATAGAAATTGCATCAACGCATATAGCGC
TAGCAGCACGCCATAGTGACTGGCGATGCTGTCGGAATGGACGATATCCCGCAAGAGGCCCGGCAGTACC
GGCATAACCAAGCCTATGCCTACAGCATCCAGGGTGACGGTGCCGAGGATGACGATGAGCGCATTGTTAG
ATTTCATACACGGTGCCTGACTGCGTTAGCAATTTAACTGTGATAAACTACCGCATTAAAACTTATCGAT
GATAAGCTGTCAAACATGAGAATTGAGCTCCGCGGAGATCCT
