>Addgene plasmid #105630 | pT5T_Rev7_1-211_SA112_KVK_YAK | depositor partial sequence | sequence record 199858 | Covers part of the vector and full insert
GCGCATAGAAATTGCATCAACGCATATAGCGCTAGCAGCACGCCATAGTGACTGGCGATGCTGTCGGAAT
GGACGATATCCCGCAAGAGGCCCGGCAGTACCGGCATAACCAAGCCTATGCCTACAGCATCCAGGGTGAC
GGTGCCGAGGATGACGATGAGCGCATTGTTAGATTTCATACACGGTGCCTGACTGCGTTAGCAATTTAAC
TGTGATAAACTACCGCATTAAAACTTATCGATGATAAGCTGTCAAACATGAGAATTGAGCTCCGCGGAGA
TCCTTAGCGAAAGCTAAGGATTTTTTTTAGATCTCGATCCCGCGAAATTAATACGACTCACTATAGGGAG
ACCACAACGGTTTCCCTCTAGAAATAATTTTGTTTAACTTTAAGAAGGAGATATACATATGGCTAGCATG
ACTGGTGGACAGCAAATGGGTCGGGATCCATTGGAGGATGATTAAATGACCACCCTCACGCGCCAAGACC
TCAACTCTGCCCAAGTGGTGGCTGACGTGCTCTCCGAGTTCCTGGAGGTGGCCGTGCACCTGATTCTCTA
TGTGCGCGAGGTCTACCCGGTGGGCTACTTCCAGAAGCGCAAGAAGTACAACGTGCCGGTTCAGATGTCC
TGTCACCCGGAGCTGAACCAGTACATCCAGGACACACTCCACTGCGTCAAACCTCTCCTGGAGAAGAACG
ATGTGGAGAAGGTGGTGGTGGTGATTTTGGATAAGGAACACCGCCCAGTGGAGAAGTTTGTCTTTGAGAT
CACTCAGCCTCCCTTGCTGTCCATCAATTCAGACTCCCTCCTGTCTCATGTGGAGCAGCTGCTTCGAGCC
TTCATCCTTAAGATTAGTAAGGTTGATAAGGTCCTGGATCACAACCCTCCAGGCTGCACATTTACAGTCC
TCGTGCACACAAGAGAAGCTGCTACTCGAAACGCGGAGAAGAAGCAGGTCATCAAGGACTTCCCGTGGAT
TCTGGCAGATGAACAGGATGTCCACATGCACGACCCCCGCTTGATACCCCTAAAAACCATGACGTCGGAC
ATTTTAAAGATGCAGCTCTACGTTGAAGAGCGAGCGCATAAGAACAGCTAAGCGGCCGCAGCTTGGTACC
GACTAGTAAGATCCGGCTGCTAACAAAGCCCGAAAGGAAGCTGAGTTGGCTGCTGCCACCGCTGAGCAAT
AACTAGCATAACCCCTTGGGGCCTCTAAACGGGTCTTGAGGGGTTTTTTGCTGAAAGGAGGAACTATATC
CGGATAATTCTTGAAGACGAAAGGGCCTCGTGATACGCCTATTTTTATAGGTTAATGGCATGATAATAAT
GGGTTCTTAAGACGTCAGGTGGGCACTTTTCGGGGAAAATGTGCGCGGAACCCTATTTGGTTATTTTTCT
AAATACATTCAAATATGTATCCGCTCATGAGCACAATAACCCTGATAAATGCTTCAATAATAT
